Addgene plasmid #163064: pMOS008E: Entry vector for: GCaMP6F calcium sensor (cytosolic)
Purpose: Entry vector for: GCaMP6F calcium sensor (cytosolic)
Depositing lab: Adam Cohen. Depositing organization: Harvard University. Publication: Multiplexed Optical Sensors in Arrayed Islands of Cells for multimodal recordings of cellular physiology. Werley CA, Boccardo S, Rigamonti A, Hansson EM, Cohen AE. Nat Commun. 2020 Aug 4;11(1):3881. doi: 10.1038/s41467-020-17607-5. PubMed 32753572.
Backbone
  Vector backbone: pENTR
  Backbone size w/o insert (bp): 2586
  Vector type: Gateway entry vector
Growth in bacteria
  Bacterial resistance: Kanamycin, 50 μg/mL
  Growth temperature: 37°C
  Growth strain: DH5alpha
  Copy number: High Copy
Gene/Insert
  Gene/Insert name: GCaMP6F
  Species: Synthetic
  Insert size (bp): 1380
  Cloning method: Gateway Cloning
  Sequencing primers: 5′ M13F(-21); 3′ M13R
Resource information
  A portion of this plasmid was derived from a plasmid made by: Douglas Kim
Terms and licenses: Academic/Nonprofit Terms; Industry Terms: Not Available to Industry
Depositor comments: Please see PMID: 23868258 for original reporter gene characterization.
How to cite: pMOS008E: Entry vector for: GCaMP6F calcium sensor (cytosolic) was a gift from Adam Cohen (Addgene plasmid # 163064 ; http://n2t.net/addgene:163064 ; RRID:Addgene_163064)
