[The description below was written by a language model from this plasmid's Addgene catalogue record and pLannotate feature annotations shown in this document.]
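Description:
pMOS008E is a Gateway entry clone built on the pENTR backbone, carrying the coding sequence for the genetically encoded calcium indicator GCaMP6f in its untargeted, cytosolic form. The sequenced plasmid is about 3.9 kb. It is propagated in E. coli from a high-copy ColE1/pUC-type origin and selected with kanamycin through an aminoglycoside phosphotransferase (KanR) gene. The rrnB T1 and T2 transcription terminators lie upstream of the cloning region, where they insulate the insert from read-through transcription coming from the backbone. Short lacI and lacZα fragments are also annotated, and these appear to be non-functional backbone remnants. A T7 promoter sits just outside attL2 and points back toward the insert.

The synthetic insert of roughly 1.4 kb is flanked by attL1 and attL2 sites. GCaMP6f is the fast-kinetics member of the GCaMP6 family, a single-fluorophore sensor in which calcium binding increases green fluorescence. No eukaryotic promoter, polyadenylation signal or other expression element is annotated around the insert, so the plasmid is not an expression construct in itself. Instead, it serves as a donor. An LR Clonase reaction between the attL sites and the attR sites of a destination vector moves the GCaMP6f open reading frame, in a defined orientation, into whatever expression or delivery backbone the user chooses. The record does not specify any particular destination vector.

The plasmid belongs to a set of entry vectors for fluorescent reporters deposited with a study on multiplexed optical sensors in arrayed islands of cells, used for multimodal recording of cellular physiology. In that set it supplies the cytosolic calcium readout. Part of the construct was derived from an earlier plasmid carrying the original GCaMP6 sensor.
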