Features (pLannotate 1.2.2; 10 found; start..end, strand, type, name):
    121..213     +  CDS            lacI (fragment): lac repressor; lacI; The lac repressor binds to the lac operator to inhibit transcription in E. coli. This inhibition can be relieved by adding lactose or isopropyl-β-D-thiogalactopyranoside (IPTG).
    268..295     -  terminator     rrnB T2 terminator: transcription terminator T2 from the E. coli rrnB gene
    427..470     +  terminator     rrnB T1 terminator: Escherichia coli rrnB; transcription terminator T1 from the E. coli rrnB gene
    517..553     -  CDS            lacZα (fragment): LacZα fragment of β-galactosidase; lacZ fragment
    569..668     +  protein_bind   attL1: mutant version of attL; recombination site for the Gateway® LR reaction LR Clonase™
    680..2030    +  CDS            GCaMP6f (fragment): improved fluorescent protein-based calcium sensor (Chen et al., 2013)
   2067..2166    -  protein_bind   attL2: mutant version of attL; recombination site for the Gateway® LR reaction LR Clonase™
   2184..2202    -  promoter       T7 promoter: promoter for bacteriophage T7 RNA polymerase
   2336..3145    +  CDS            KanR: aminoglycoside phosphotransferase; aph(3')-Ia; confers resistance to kanamycin in bacteria or G418 (Geneticin®) in eukaryotes
   3292..3880    +  rep_origin     ori: high-copy-number ColE1/pMB1/pBR322/pUC origin of replication
>Addgene plasmid #163064 | pMOS008E: Entry vector for: GCaMP6F calcium sensor (cytosolic) | addgene full sequence | sequence record 325090 | Addgene NGS Result
CTTTCCTGCGTTATCCCCTGATTCTGTGGATAACCGTATTACCGCCTTTGAGTGAGCTGATACCGCTCGC
CGCAGCCGAACGACCGAGCGCAGCGAGTCAGTGAGCGAGGAAGCGGAAGAGCGCCCAATACGCAAACCGC
CTCTCCCCGCGCGTTGGCCGATTCATTAATGCAGCTGGCACGACAGGTTTCCCGACTGGAAAGCGGGCAG
TGAGCGCAACGCAATTAATACGCGTACCGCTAGCCAGGAAGAGTTTGTAGAAACGCAAAAAGGCCATCCG
TCAGGATGGCCTTCTGCTTAGTTTGATGCCTGGCAGTTTATGGCGGGCGTCCTGCCCGCCACCCTCCGGG
CCGTTGCTTCACAACGTTCAAATCCGCTCCCGGCGGATTTGTCCTACTCAGGAGAGCGTTCACCGACAAA
CAACAGATAAAACGAAAGGCCCAGTCTTCCGACTGAGCCTTTCGTTTTATTTGATGCCTGGCAGTTCCCT
ACTCTCGCGTTAACGCTAGCATGGATGTTTTCCCAGTCACGACGTTGTAAAACGACGGCCAGTCTTAAGC
TCGGGCCCCAAATAATGATTTTATTTTGACTGATAGTGACCTGTTCGTTGCAACAAATTGATGAGCAATG
CTTTTTTATAATGCCAACTTTGTACAAAAAAGCAGGCTGATCCGCCACCATGGGTTCTCATCATCATCAT
CATCATGGTATGGCTAGCATGACTGGTGGACAGCAAATGGGTCGGGATCTGTACGACGATGACGATAAGG
ATCTCGCCACCATGGTCGACTCATCACGTCGTAAGTGGAATAAGACAGGTCACGCAGTCAGAGCTATAGG
TCGGCTGAGCTCACTCGAGAACGTCTATATCAAGGCCGACAAGCAGAAGAACGGCATCAAGGCGAACTTC
AAGATCCGCCACAACATCGAGGACGGCGGCGTGCAGCTCGCCTACCACTACCAGCAGAACACCCCCATCG
GCGACGGCCCCGTGCTGCTGCCCGACAACCACTACCTGAGCGTGCAGTCCAAACTTTCGAAAGACCCCAA
CGAGAAGCGCGATCACATGGTCCTGCTGGAGTTCGTGACCGCCGCCGGGATCACTCTCGGCATGGACGAG
CTGTACAAGGGCGGTACCGGAGGGAGCATGGTGAGCAAGGGCGAGGAGCTGTTCACCGGGGTGGTGCCCA
TCCTGGTCGAGCTGGACGGCGACGTAAACGGCCACAAGTTCAGCGTGTCCGGCGAGGGTGAGGGCGATGC
CACCTACGGCAAGCTGACCCTGAAGTTCATCTGCACCACCGGCAAGCTGCCCGTGCCCTGGCCCACCCTC
GTGACCACCCTGACCTACGGCGTGCAGTGCTTCAGCCGCTACCCCGACCACATGAAGCAGCACGACTTCT
TCAAGTCCGCCATGCCCGAAGGCTACATCCAGGAGCGCACCATCTTCTTCAAGGACGACGGCAACTACAA
GACCCGCGCCGAGGTGAAGTTCGAGGGCGACACCCTGGTGAACCGCATCGAGCTGAAGGGCATCGACTTC
AAGGAGGACGGCAACATCCTGGGGCACAAGCTGGAGTACAACCTGCCGGACCAACTGACTGAAGAGCAGA
TCGCAGAATTTAAAGAGGAATTCTCCCTATTTGACAAGGACGGGGATGGGACAATAACAACCAAGGAGCT
GGGGACGGTGATGCGGTCTCTGGGGCAGAACCCCACAGAAGCAGAGCTGCAGGACATGATCAATGAAGTA
GATGCCGACGGTGACGGCACAATCGACTTCCCTGAGTTCCTGACAATGATGGCAAGAAAAATGAAATACA
GGGACACGGAAGAAGAAATTAGAGAAGCGTTCGGTGTGTTTGATAAGGATGGCAATGGCTACATCAGTGC
AGCAGAGCTTCGCCACGTGATGACAAACCTTGGAGAGAAGTTAACAGATGAAGAGGTTGATGAAATGATC
AGGGAAGCAGACATCGATGGGGATGGTCAGGTAAACTACGAAGAGTTTGTACAAATGATGACAGCGAAGT
ACAAGTTCTGCTACGAGAACGAGGTGTAAGAATTCGACCCAGCTTTCTTGTACAAAGTTGGCATTATAAG
AAAGCATTGCTTATCAATTTGTTGCAACGAACAGGTCACTATCAGTCAAAATAAAATCATTATTTGCCAT
CCAGCTGATATCCCCTATAGTGAGTCGTATTACATGGTCATAGCTGTTTCCTGGCAGCTCTGGCCCGTGT
CTCAAAATCTCTGATGTTACATTGCACAAGATAAAAATATATCATCATGAACAATAAAACTGTCTGCTTA
CATAAACAGTAATACAAGGGGTGTTATGAGCCATATTCAACGGGAAACGTCGAGGCCGCGATTAAATTCC
AACATGGATGCTGATTTATATGGGTATAAATGGGCTCGCGATAATGTCGGGCAATCAGGTGCGACAATCT
ATCGCTTGTATGGGAAGCCCGATGCGCCAGAGTTGTTTCTGAAACATGGCAAAGGTAGCGTTGCCAATGA
TGTTACAGATGAGATGGTCAGACTAAACTGGCTGACGGAATTTATGCCTCTTCCGACCATCAAGCATTTT
ATCCGTACTCCTGATGATGCATGGTTACTCACCACTGCGATCCCCGGAAAAACAGCATTCCAGGTATTAG
AAGAATATCCTGATTCAGGTGAAAATATTGTTGATGCGCTGGCAGTGTTCCTGCGCCGGTTGCATTCGAT
TCCTGTTTGTAATTGTCCTTTTAACAGCGATCGCGTATTTCGTCTCGCTCAGGCGCAATCACGAATGAAT
AACGGTTTGGTTGATGCGAGTGATTTTGATGACGAGCGTAATGGCTGGCCTGTTGAACAAGTCTGGAAAG
AAATGCATAAACTTTTGCCATTCTCACCGGATTCAGTCGTCACTCATGGTGATTTCTCACTTGATAACCT
TATTTTTGACGAGGGGAAATTAATAGGTTGTATTGATGTTGGACGAGTCGGAATCGCAGACCGATACCAG
GATCTTGCCATCCTATGGAACTGCCTCGGTGAGTTTTCTCCTTCATTACAGAAACGGCTTTTTCAAAAAT
ATGGTATTGATAATCCTGATATGAATAAATTGCAGTTTCATTTGATGCTCGATGAGTTTTTCTAATCAGA
ATTGGTTAATTGGTTGTAACACTGGCAGAGCATTACGCTGACTTGACGGGACGGCGCAAGCTCATGACCA
AAATCCCTTAACGTGAGTTACGCGTCGTTCCACTGAGCGTCAGACCCCGTAGAAAAGATCAAAGGATCTT
CTTGAGATCCTTTTTTTCTGCGCGTAATCTGCTGCTTGCAAACAAAAAAACCACCGCTACCAGCGGTGGT
TTGTTTGCCGGATCAAGAGCTACCAACTCTTTTTCCGAAGGTAACTGGCTTCAGCAGAGCGCAGATACCA
AATACTGTTCTTCTAGTGTAGCCGTAGTTAGGCCACCACTTCAAGAACTCTGTAGCACCGCCTACATACC
TCGCTCTGCTAATCCTGTTACCAGTGGCTGCTGCCAGTGGCGATAAGTCGTGTCTTACCGGGTTGGACTC
AAGACGATAGTTACCGGATAAGGCGCAGCGGTCGGGCTGAACGGGGGGTTCGTGCACACAGCCCAGCTTG
GAGCGAACGACCTACACCGAACTGAGATACCTACAGCGTGAGCTATGAGAAAGCGCCACGCTTCCCGAAG
GGAGAAAGGCGGACAGGTATCCGGTAAGCGGCAGGGTCGGAACAGGAGAGCGCACGAGGGAGCTTCCAGG
GGGAAACGCCTGGTATCTTTATAGTCCTGTCGGGTTTCGCCACCTCTGACTTGAGCGTCGATTTTTGTGA
TGCTCGTCAGGGGGGCGGAGCCTATGGAAAAACGCCAGCAACGCGGCCTTTTTACGGTTCCTGGCCTTTT
GCTGGCCTTTTGCTCACATGTT
