>Addgene plasmid #163064 | pMOS008E: Entry vector for: GCaMP6F calcium sensor (cytosolic) | depositor partial sequence | sequence record 315864 | GCaMP6F
ATGGGTTCTCATCATCATCATCATCATGGTATGGCTAGCATGACTGGTGGACAGCAAATGGGTCGGGATC
TGTACGACGATGACGATAAGGATCTCGCCACCATGGTCGACTCATCACGTCGTAAGTGGAATAAGACAGG
TCACGCAGTCAGAGCTATAGGTCGGCTGAGCTCACTCGAGAACGTCTATATCAAGGCCGACAAGCAGAAG
AACGGCATCAAGGCGAACTTCAAGATCCGCCACAACATCGAGGACGGCGGCGTGCAGCTCGCCTACCACT
ACCAGCAGAACACCCCCATCGGCGACGGCCCCGTGCTGCTGCCCGACAACCACTACCTGAGCGTGCAGTC
CAAACTTTCGAAAGACCCCAACGAGAAGCGCGATCACATGGTCCTGCTGGAGTTCGTGACCGCCGCCGGG
ATCACTCTCGGCATGGACGAGCTGTACAAGGGCGGTACCGGAGGGAGCATGGTGAGCAAGGGCGAGGAGC
TGTTCACCGGGGTGGTGCCCATCCTGGTCGAGCTGGACGGCGACGTAAACGGCCACAAGTTCAGCGTGTC
CGGCGAGGGTGAGGGCGATGCCACCTACGGCAAGCTGACCCTGAAGTTCATCTGCACCACCGGCAAGCTG
CCCGTGCCCTGGCCCACCCTCGTGACCACCCTGACCTACGGCGTGCAGTGCTTCAGCCGCTACCCCGACC
ACATGAAGCAGCACGACTTCTTCAAGTCCGCCATGCCCGAAGGCTACATCCAGGAGCGCACCATCTTCTT
CAAGGACGACGGCAACTACAAGACCCGCGCCGAGGTGAAGTTCGAGGGCGACACCCTGGTGAACCGCATC
GAGCTGAAGGGCATCGACTTCAAGGAGGACGGCAACATCCTGGGGCACAAGCTGGAGTACAACCTGCCGG
ACCAACTGACTGAAGAGCAGATCGCAGAATTTAAAGAGGAATTCTCCCTATTTGACAAGGACGGGGATGG
GACAATAACAACCAAGGAGCTGGGGACGGTGATGCGGTCTCTGGGGCAGAACCCCACAGAAGCAGAGCTG
CAGGACATGATCAATGAAGTAGATGCCGACGGTGACGGCACAATCGACTTCCCTGAGTTCCTGACAATGA
TGGCAAGAAAAATGAAATACAGGGACACGGAAGAAGAAATTAGAGAAGCGTTCGGTGTGTTTGATAAGGA
TGGCAATGGCTACATCAGTGCAGCAGAGCTTCGCCACGTGATGACAAACCTTGGAGAGAAGTTAACAGAT
GAAGAGGTTGATGAAATGATCAGGGAAGCAGACATCGATGGGGATGGTCAGGTAAACTACGAAGAGTTTG
TACAAATGATGACAGCGAAGTACAAGTTCTGCTACGAGAACGAGGTGTAA
